Addgene plasmid #55095: mCherry-miniSOG-RatLC3
Purpose: Localization: Microtubule-Binding Protein, Excitation: 448 / 473, Emission: 500 / 528
Depositing lab: Michael Davidson. Depositing organization: Florida State University, Tallahassee. Publication: A genetically encoded tag for correlated light and electron microscopy of intact cells, tissues, and organisms. Shu X, Lev-Ram V, Deerinck TJ, Qi Y, Ramko EB, Davidson MW, Jin Y, Ellisman MH, Tsien RY. PLoS Biol. 2011 Apr;9(4):e1001041. doi: 10.1371/journal.pbio.1001041. Epub 2011 Apr 5. PubMed 21483721.
Backbone
  Vector backbone: mCherry-miniSOG
  Backbone size w/o insert (bp): 5500
  Vector type: Mammalian Expression
  Selectable markers: Neomycin (select with G418)
Growth in bacteria
  Bacterial resistance: Kanamycin, 50 μg/mL
  Growth temperature: 37°C
  Growth strain: DH5alpha
  Copy number: High Copy
Gene/Insert
  Gene/Insert name: LC3 (alt name: U05784.1)
  Species: R. norvegicus (rat)
  Promoter: CMV
  Tag / fusion protein: mCherry-miniSOG (N terminal on backbone)
  Cloning method: Unknown
  Sequencing primers: 5′ CMV-F; 3′ SV40pA-R
Terms and licenses: Academic/Nonprofit Terms; Industry Terms: Not Available to Industry
Depositor comments: . Excitation = 448 / 473; Emission = 500 / 528
How to cite: mCherry-miniSOG-RatLC3 was a gift from Michael Davidson (Addgene plasmid # 55095 ; http://n2t.net/addgene:55095 ; RRID:Addgene_55095)
