[The description below was written by a language model from this plasmid's Addgene catalogue record.]
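Description:
mCherry-miniSOG-RatLC3 is a mammalian expression plasmid built on an mCherry-miniSOG backbone of about 5.5 kb (excluding the insert). It is maintained in E. coli as a high-copy plasmid under kanamycin selection, and it carries a neomycin resistance marker so that transfected mammalian cells can be selected with G418. The record does not list the origin of replication or provide a feature table, so finer details of the backbone are not documented here. The use of an SV40 polyA reverse sequencing primer suggests that an SV40 polyadenylation signal lies downstream of the open reading frame.

The payload is rat (R. norvegicus) LC3, expressed from the CMV promoter as a fusion with a tandem mCherry-miniSOG tag at its N terminus. The record classifies LC3 as a microtubule-binding protein for localization purposes; it is also widely known as a marker of autophagosomal membranes. mCherry is a red fluorescent protein. miniSOG is a small flavin-binding tag that emits green fluorescence and generates singlet oxygen on illumination, which can drive local polymerization of diaminobenzidine into an electron-dense deposit. The listed excitation (448/473 nm) and emission (500/528 nm) values correspond to miniSOG rather than mCherry.

The associated publication describes a genetically encoded tag for correlated light and electron microscopy. In that context, the construct lets LC3 be followed by fluorescence in transfected mammalian cells and then localized at the ultrastructural level by electron microscopy. The cloning method and the linker between tag and insert are not stated.
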