>Addgene plasmid #55095 | mCherry-miniSOG-RatLC3 | addgene partial sequence | sequence record 98947 | mCherry-F 5'-ccccgtaatgcagaagaaga-3'
CCCCGAGGACGGCGCCCTGAAGGGCGAGATCAAGCAGAGGCTGAAGCTGAAGGACGGCGGCCACTACGAC
GCTGAGGTCAAGACCACCTACAAGGCCAAGAAGCCCGTGCAGCTGCCCGGCGCCTACAACGTCAACATCA
AGTTGGACATCACCTCCCACAACGAGGACTACACCATCGTGGAACAGTACGAACGCGCCGAGGGCCGCCA
CTCCACCGGCGGCATGGACGAGCTGTACAAGTCCGGACTCAGATCCTCTAGA
[423 nt withheld, positions 263-685]
TGACAGACATACAGCCACTTCCAACTAAAGCAAGCCTCTGCTCCCTGCTACCTGCATGGAGCCCACTGTG
ACACTCAGACCATCCCCGGTCACTCACTCACTCGTGTCTGAGAATCTCAGTGAGAGCTGCCTCTGTCACG
GACGGAAGCCAACACAGCCACCTCTCGACCTGGCTCC
